>Addgene plasmid #128900 | JB28 | addgene full sequence | sequence record 254180 | Addgene NGS Result
GACGGATCGGGAGATCTCCCGATCCCCTATGGTGCACTCTCAGTACAATCTGCTCTGATGCCGCATAGTT
AAGCCAGTATCTGCTCCCTGCTTGTGTGTTGGAGGTCGCTGAGTAGTGCGCGAGCAAAATTTAAGCTACA
ACAAGGCAAGGCTTGACCGACAATTGCATGAAGAATCTGCTTAGGGTTAGGCGTTTTGCGCTGCTTCGCG
ATGTACGGGCCAGATATACGCGTTGACATTGATTATTGACTAGTTATTAATAGTAATCAATTACGGGGTC
ATTAGTTCATAGCCCATATATGGAGTTCCGCGTTACATAACTTACGGTAAATGGCCCGCCTGGCTGACCG
CCCAACGACCCCCGCCCATTGACGTCAATAATGACGTATGTTCCCATAGTAACGCCAATAGGGACTTTCC
ATTGACGTCAATGGGTGGAGTATTTACGGTAAACTGCCCACTTGGCAGTACATCAAGTGTATCATATGCC
AAGTACGCCCCCTATTGACGTCAATGACGGTAAATGGCCCGCCTGGCATTATGCCCAGTACATGACCTTA
TGGGACTTTCCTACTTGGCAGTACATCTACGTATTAGTCATCGCTATTACCATGGTGATGCGGTTTTGGC
AGTACATCAATGGGCGTGGATAGCGGTTTGACTCACGGGGATTTCCAAGTCTCCACCCCATTGACGTCAA
TGGGAGTTTGTTTTGGCACCAAAATCAACGGGACTTTCCAAAATGTCGTAACAACTCCGCCCCATTGACG
CAAATGGGCGGTAGGCGTGTACGGTGGGAGGTCTATATAAGCAGAGCTCTCTGGCTAACTAGAGAACCCA
CTGCTTACTGGCTTATCGAAATTAATACGACTCACTATAGGGAGACCCAAGCTGGCTAGCAAGCTTACCG
GTATGGCTAGTCGAGGCGCAACAAGACCCAACGGGCCAAATACTGGAAATAAAATATGCCAGTTCAAACT
AGTACTTCTGGGAGAGTCCGCTGTTGGCAAATCAAGCCTAGTGCTTCGTTTTGTGAAAGGCCAATTTCAT
GAATTTCAAGAGAGTACCATTGGGGCTGCTTTTCTAACCCAAACTGTATGTCTTGATGACACTACAGTAA
AGTTTGAAATATGGGATACAGCTGGTCTCGAACGATACCATAGCCTAGCACCAATGTACTACAGAGGAGC
ACAAGCAGCCATAGTTGTATATGATATCACAAATGAGGAGTCCTTTGCAAGAGCAAAAAATTGGGTTAAA
GAACTTCAGAGGCAAGCAAGTCCTAACATTGTAATAGCTTTATCGGGAAACAAGGCCGACCTAGCAAATA
AAAGAGCAGTAGATTTCCAGGAAGCACAGTCCTATGCAGATGACAATAGTTTATTATTCATGGAGACATC
CGCTAAAACATCAATGAATGTAAATGAAATATTCATGGCAATAGCTAAAAAATTGCCAAAGAATGAACCA
CAAAATCCAGGAGCAAATTCTGCCAGAGGAAGAGGAGTAGACCTTACCGAACCCACACAACCAACCAGGA
ATCAGGAATTCGGAGCCGGAGCTGGTACCATGGACAAGGACAACACCGTGCCCCTGAAGCTGATCGCCCT
GCTGGCCAACGGCGAGTTCCACTCTGGCGAGCAGCTGGGAGAGACCCTGGGAATGAGCAGAGCCGCCATC
AACAAGCACATCCAGACACTGAGAGACTGGGGAGTGGACGTGTTCACCGTGCCTGGCAAGGGCTACAGCC
TGCCTGAGCCTATCCAGCTGCTGAACGCCAAGCAGATCCTGGGACAGCTGGATGGCGGAAGCGTGGCCGT
GCTGCCTGTGATCGACTCCACCAATCAGTACCTGCTGGACAGAATCGGAGAGCTGAAGTCCGGCGACGCC
TGCATCGCCGAGTACCAGCAGGCTGGCAGAGGAGGCAGAGGACGGAAGTGGTTCAGCCCATTCGGAGCCA
ACCTGTACCTGTCCATGTTCTGGAGACTGGAGCAGGGACCTGCTGCTGCCATCGGACTGAGTCTGGTGAT
CGGAATCGTGATGGCCGAGGTGCTGAGAAAGCTGGGAGCCGACAAGGTGAGAGTGAAGTGGCCTAATGAC
CTGTACCTCCAGGACCGCAAGCTGGCTGGCATCCTGGTGGAGCTGACAGGCAAGACAGGCGATGCCGCTC
AGATCGTGATCGGAGCCGGAATCAACATGGCCATGAGAAGAGTGGAGGAGAGCGTGGTGAACCAGGGCTG
GATCACCCTGCAGGAGGCTGGCATCAACCTGGACCGGAACACCCTGGCCGCCATGCTGATCAGAGAGCTG
AGAGCCGCTCTGGAGCTGTTCGAGCAGGAGGGACTGGCTCCTTACCTGAGCAGATGGGAGAAGCTGGACA
ACTTCATCAACAGACCTGTGAAGCTGATCATCGGCGACAAGGAAATCTTCGGCATCTCCAGAGGAATCGA
CAAGCAGGGAGCTCTGCTGCTGGAGCAGGACGGAATCATCAAGCCCTGGATGGGCGGAGAAATCTCCCTG
AGAAGCGCAGAGAAGGGATCCGTCGACGGAGCCGGTGCTGGCGCATACCCCTACGACGTGCCCGACTACG
CAGGCTCCGCAGTTCCAGCGGTAGAAATCACCCACACCTTCTGGGAAAGGAACCTGCCCTCTGTTTCTGG
CCTGCTGAAGATCATTGGATTTTCCACATCAGTAACTGCCCTGGGGTTTGTGCTGTACAAATACAAGCTC
CTGCCACGGTCTTGACCCGGGGATATCCAGCACAGTGGCGGCCGCTCGAGTCTAGAGGGCCCGTTTAAAC
CCGCTGATCAGCCTCGACTGTGCCTTCTAGTTGCCAGCCATCTGTTGTTTGCCCCTCCCCCGTGCCTTCC
TTGACCCTGGAAGGTGCCACTCCCACTGTCCTTTCCTAATAAAATGAGGAAATTGCATCGCATTGTCTGA
GTAGGTGTCATTCTATTCTGGGGGGTGGGGTGGGGCAGGACAGCAAGGGGGAGGATTGGGAAGACAATAG
CAGGCATGCTGGGGATGCGGTGGGCTCTATGGCTTCTGAGGCGGAAAGAACCAGCTGGGGCTCTAGGGGG
TATCCCC
[124 nt withheld, positions 3088-3211]
C
[91 nt withheld, positions 3213-3303]
A
[49 nt withheld, positions 3305-3353]
CCTTTGACGTTGGAGTCCACGTTCTTT
[37 nt withheld, positions 3381-3417]
ACCCTATCTCGGTCTATTCTTTTGATTTATAAGGGATTTTGCCGATTTCGGCCTATTGGTTAAAAAATGA
GCTGATTTAACAAAAATTTAACGCGAATTAATTCTGTGGAATGTGTGTCAGTTAGGGTGTGGAAAGTCCC
CAGGCTCCCCAGCAGGCAGAAGTATGCAAAGCATGCATCTCAATTAGTCAGCAACCAGGTGTGGAAAGTC
CCCAGGCTCCCCAGCAGGCAGAAGTATGCAAAGCATGCATCTCAATTAGTCAGCAACCATAGTCCCGCCC
CTAACTCCGCCCATCCCGCCCCTAACTCCGCCCAGTTCCGCCCATTCTCCGCCCCATGGCTGACTAATTT
TTTTTATTTATGCAGAGGCCGAGGCCGCCTCTGCCTCTGAGCTATTCCAGAAGTAGTGAGGAGGCTTTTT
TGGAGGCCTAGGCTTTTGCAAAAAGCTCCCGGGAGCTTGTATATCCATTTTCGGATCTGATCAAGAGACA
GGATGAGGATCGTTTCGCATGATTGAACAAGATGGATTGCACGCAGGTTCTCCGGCCGCTTGGGTGGAGA
GGCTATTCGGCTATGACTGGGCACAACAGACAATCGGCTGCTCTGATGCCGCCGTGTTCCGGCTGTCAGC
GCAGGGGCGCCCGGTTCTTTTTGTCAAGACCGACCTGTCCGGTGCCCTGAATGAACTGCAGGACGAGGCA
GCGCGGCTATCGTGGCTGGCCACGACGGGCGTTCCTTGCGCAGCTGTGCTCGACGTTGTCACTGAAGCGG
GAAGGGACTGGCTGCTATTGGGCGAAGTGCCGGGGCAGGATCTCCTGTCATCTCACCTTGCTCCTGCCGA
GAAAGTATCCATCATGGCTGATGCAATGCGGCGGCTGCATACGCTTGATCCGGCTACCTGCCCATTCGAC
CACCAAGCGAAACATCGCATCGAGCGAGCACGTACTCGGATGGAAGCCGGTCTTGTCGATCAGGATGATC
TGGACGAAGAGCATCAGGGGCTCGCGCCAGCCGAACTGTTCGCCAGGCTCAAGGCGCGCATGCCCGACGG
CGAGGATCTCGTCGTGACCCATGGCGATGCCTGCTTGCCGAATATCATGGTGGAAAATGGCCGCTTTTCT
GGATTCATCGACTGTGGCCGGCTGGGTGTGGCGGACCGCTATCAGGACATAGCGTTGGCTACCCGTGATA
TTGCTGAAGAGCTTGGCGGCGAATGGGCTGACCGCTTCCTCGTGCTTTACGGTATCGCCGCTCCCGATTC
GCAGCGCATCGCCTTCTATCGCCTTCTTGACGAGTTCTTCTGAGCGGGACTCTGGGGTTCGAAATGACCG
ACCAAGCGACGCCCAACCTGCCATCACGAGATTTCGATTCCACCGCCGCCTTCTATGAAAGGTTGGGCTT
CGGAATCGTTTTCCGGGACGCCGGCTGGATGATCCTCCAGCGCGGGGATCTCATGCTGGAGTTCTTCGCC
CACCCCAACTTGTTTATTGCAGCTTATAATGGTTACAAATAAAGCAATAGCATCACAAATTTCACAAATA
AAGCATTTTTTTCACTGCATTCTAGTTGTGGTTTGTCCAAACTCATCAATGTATCTTATCATGTCTGTAT
ACCGTCGACCTCTAGCTAGAGCTTGGCGTAATCATGGTCATAGCTGTTTCCTGTGTGAAATTGTTATCCG
CTCACAATTCCACACAACATACGAGCCGGAAGCATAAAGTGTAAAGCCTGGGGTGCCTAATGAGTGAGCT
AACTCACATTAATTGCGTTGCGCTCACTGCCCGCTTTCCAGTCGGGAAACCTGTCGTGCCAGCTGCATTA
ATGAATCGGCCAACGCGCGGGGAGAGGCGGTTTGCGTATTGGGCGCTCTTCCGCTTCCTCGCTCACTGAC
TCGCTGCGCTCGGTCGTTCGGCTGCGGCGAGCGGTATCAGCTCACTCAAAGGCGGTAATACGGTTATCCA
CAGAATCAGGGGATAACGCAGGAAAGAACATGTGAGCAAAAGGCCAGCAAAAGGCCAGGAACCGTAAAAA
GGCCGCGTTGCTGGCGTTTTTCCATAGGCTCCGCCCCCCTGACGAGCATCACAAAAATCGACGCTCAAGT
CAGAGGTGGCGAAACCCGACAGGACTATAAAGATACCAGGCGTTTCCCCCTGGAAGCTCCCTCGTGCGCT
CTCCTGTTCCGACCCTGCCGCTTACCGGATACCTGTCCGCCTTTCTCCCTTCGGGAAGCGTGGCGCTTTC
TCATAGCTCACGCTGTAGGTATCTCAGTTCGGTGTAGGTCGTTCGCTCCAAGCTGGGCTGTGTGCACGAA
CCCCCCGTTCAGCCCGACCGCTGCGCCTTATCCGGTAACTATCGTCTTGAGTCCAACCCGGTAAGACACG
ACTTATCGCCACTGGCAGCAGCCACTGGTAACAGGATTAGCAGAGCGAGGTATGTAGGCGGTGCTACAGA
GTTCTTGAAGTGGTGGCCTAACTACGGCTACACTAGAAGAACAGTATTTGGTATCTGCGCTCTGCTGAAG
CCAGTTACCTTCGGAAAAAGAGTTGGTAGCTCTTGATCCGGCAAACAAACCACCGCTGGTAGCGGTGGTT
TTTTTGTTTGCAAGCAGCAGATTACGCGCAGAAAAAAAGGATCTCAAGAAGATCCTTTGATCTTTTCTAC
GGGGTCTGACGCTCAGTGGAACGAAAACTCACGTTAAGGGATTTTGGTCATGAGATTATCAAAAAGGATC
TTCACCTAGATCCTTTTAAATTAAAAATGAAGTTTTAAATCAATCTAAAGTATATATGAGTAAACTTGGT
CTGACAGTTACCAATGCTTAATCAGTGAGGCACCTATCTCAGCGATCTGTCTATTTCGTTCATCCATAGT
TGCCTGACTCCCCGTCGTGTAGATAACTACGATACGGGAGGGCTTACCATCTGGCCCCAGTGCTGCAATG
ATACCGCGAGACCCACGCTCACCGGCTCCAGATTTATCAGCAATAAACCAGCCAGCCGGAAGGGCCGAGC
GCAGAAGTGGTCCTGCAACTTTATCCGCCTCCATCCAGTCTATTAATTGTTGCCGGGAAGCTAGAGTAAG
TAGTTCGCCAGTTAATAGTTTGCGCAACGTTGTTGCCATTGCTACAGGCATCGTGGTGTCACGCTCGTCG
TTTGGTATGGCTTCATTCAGCTCCGGTTCCCAACGATCAAGGCGAGTTACATGATCCCCCATGTTGTGCA
AAAAAGCGGTTAGCTCCTTCGGTCCTCCGATCGTTGTCAGAAGTAAGTTGGCCGCAGTGTTATCACTCAT
GGTTATGGCAGCACTGCATAATTCTCTTACTGTCATGCCATCCGTAAGATGCTTTTCTGTGACTGGTGAG
TACTCAACCAAGTCATTCTGAGAATAGTGTATGCGGCGACCGAGTTGCTCTTGCCCGGCGTCAATACGGG
ATAATACCGCGCCACATAGCAGAACTTTAAAAGTGCTCATCATTGGAAAACGTTCTTCGGGGCGAAAACT
CTCAAGGATCTTACCGCTGTTGAGATCCAGTTCGATGTAACCCACTCGTGCACCCAACTGATCTTCAGCA
TCTTTTACTTTCACCAGCGTTTCTGGGTGAGCAAAAACAGGAAGGCAAAATGCCGCAAAAAAGGGAATAA
GGGCGACACGGAAATGTTGAATACTCATACTCTTCCTTTTTCAATATTATTGAAGCATTTATCAGGGTTA
TTGTCTCATGAGCGGATACATATTTGAATGTATTTAGAAAAATAAACAAATAGGGGTTCCGCGCACATTT
CCCCGAAAAGTGCCACCTGACGTC
Features (pLannotate 1.2.2; 22 found; start..end, strand, type, name):
     28..80      -  misc_feature   bom (fragment): basis of mobility region from pBR322
    235..614     +  enhancer       CMV enhancer: human cytomegalovirus immediate early enhancer
    615..818     +  promoter       CMV promoter: human cytomegalovirus (CMV) immediate early promoter
    814..847     +  LTR            5' LTR (truncated) (fragment): truncated 5' long terminal repeat (LTR) from HIV-1
    863..881     +  promoter       T7 promoter: promoter for bacteriophage T7 RNA polymerase
    913..1545    +  CDS            RAB5A: RAB5A_HUMAN - Also known as RAB5. Experimental evidence at protein level: Swiss-Prot protein existence level 1. Small GTPase which cycles between active GTP-bound and inactive GDP-bound states. In its active state, binds to a variety of effector proteins to regulate cellular responses such as of intracellular membrane trafficking, from the formation of transport vesicles to their fusion with membranes. Active GTP-bound form is able to recruit to membranes different sets of downstream effectors directly responsible for vesicle formation, movement, tethering and fusion. RAB5A is required for the
   1576..2535    +  CDS            BirA(R118G): promiscuous R118G mutant of the E. coli biotin protein ligase (Cronan, 2005) also known as BirA* or BioID
   2602..2742    +  CDS            MAOA (fragment): AOFA_HUMAN - Experimental evidence at protein level: Swiss-Prot protein existence level 1. Catalyzes the oxidative deamination of biogenic and xenobiotic amines and has important functions in the metabolism of neuroactive and vasoactive amines in the central nervous system and peripheral tissues. MAOA preferentially oxidizes biogenic amines such as 5-hydroxytryptamine (5-HT), norepinephrine and epinephrine. From Homo sapiens (Human).
   2818..3042    +  polyA_signal   bGH poly(A) signal: bovine growth hormone polyadenylation signal
   3046..3067    +  promoter       SV40 promoter (fragment): SV40 enhancer and early promoter
   3088..3516    +  rep_origin     f1 ori (sequence partly withheld): f1 bacteriophage origin of replication; arrow indicates direction of (+) strand synthesis
   3530..3859    +  promoter       SV40 promoter: SV40 enhancer and early promoter
   3926..4717    +  CDS            neo: KKA2_KLEPN - Also known as kan, nptII. Experimental evidence at protein level: Swiss-Prot protein existence level 1. Resistance to kanamycin, neomycin, paromomycin, ribostamycin, butirosin and gentamicin B. From Klebsiella pneumoniae.
   4741..4899    +  CDS            ble (fragment): BLE_KLEPN - Experimental evidence at protein level: Swiss-Prot protein existence level 1. Binding protein with a strong affinity to the bleomycin family of antibiotics. Binds to CL990; an antimitotic-antibiotic compound. From Klebsiella pneumoniae.
   4894..5015    +  polyA_signal   SV40 poly(A) signal: SV40 polyadenylation signal
   5088..5104    -  protein_bind   lac operator: The lac repressor binds to the lac operator to inhibit transcription in E. coli. This inhibition can be relieved by adding lactose or isopropyl-β-D-thiogalactopyranoside (IPTG). lac repressor encoded by lacI
   5112..5142    -  promoter       lac promoter: promoter for the E. coli lac operon
   5157..5178    -  protein_bind   CAP binding site: CAP binding activates transcription in the presence of cAMP. E. coli catabolite activator protein
   5191..5283    -  CDS            lacI (fragment): lac repressor; lacI; The lac repressor binds to the lac operator to inhibit transcription in E. coli. This inhibition can be relieved by adding lactose or isopropyl-β-D-thiogalactopyranoside (IPTG).
   5466..6054    -  rep_origin     ori: high-copy-number ColE1/pMB1/pBR322/pUC origin of replication
   6225..7085    -  CDS            AmpR: β-lactamase; bla; confers resistance to ampicillin, carbenicillin, and related antibiotics
   7086..7190    -  promoter       AmpR promoter: bla
