[The description below was written by a language model from this plasmid's Addgene catalogue record and pLannotate feature annotations shown in this document.]
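Description:
JB28 is a mammalian expression plasmid built on a backbone recorded as cDNA3.3 (a pcDNA3-type vector, judging by its features). It is propagated in E. coli at high copy through a ColE1/pUC-type origin with ampicillin selection from the β-lactamase gene. The backbone also carries an f1 phage origin. A neomycin phosphotransferase cassette, driven by the SV40 early promoter and ended by an SV40 poly(A) signal, would allow G418 selection of stably transfected mammalian cells. Small annotated fragments such as bom, lac promoter/operator, lacI, ble and a short HIV-1 LTR match appear to be backbone remnants rather than functional parts.

The payload is a single fusion open reading frame, Rab5AQL-BirA*-HA-MAO, expressed from the CMV immediate early enhancer/promoter and terminated by the bovine growth hormone poly(A) signal; a T7 promoter lies just upstream of the coding sequence. Human RAB5A sits at the N-terminus. "QL" presumably denotes a glutamine-to-leucine substitution of the kind that locks a GTPase in its active GTP-bound state, although the record does not spell out the mutation. It is followed by BirA(R118G), the promiscuous E. coli biotin ligase used for BioID. Next comes an HA epitope tag, which is named in the insert but not picked up in the feature table. The fusion ends with a C-terminal fragment of human monoamine oxidase A, which serves as the mitochondrial targeting element according to the stated purpose.

The design relocalises the GTPase to mitochondria, where proteins that bind it are brought close to BirA* and biotinylated. Interactors can thus be identified in living cells, away from the GTPase's normal endosomal setting.
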