Addgene plasmid #128900: JB28
Purpose: mammalian expression, proximity labelling, mitochondrial relocalisation
Depositing lab: Sean Munro. Depositing organization: MRC Laboratory of Molecular Biology. Publication: In vivo identification of GTPase interactors by mitochondrial relocalization and proximity biotinylation. Gillingham AK, Bertram J, Begum F, Munro S. Elife. 2019 Jul 11;8. pii: 45916. doi: 10.7554/eLife.45916. PubMed 31294692.
Backbone
  Vector backbone: cDNA3.3
  Vector type: Mammalian Expression
Growth in bacteria
  Bacterial resistance: Ampicillin, 100 μg/mL
  Growth temperature: 37°C
  Growth strain: DH5alpha
  Copy number: High Copy
Gene/Insert
  Gene/Insert name: Rab5AQL-BirA*-HA-MAO
  Species: H. sapiens (human)
  Entrez Gene: RAB5A (a.k.a. RAB5)
  Cloning method: Restriction Enzyme; 5′ cloning site Unknown (unknown if destroyed); 3′ cloning site Unknown (unknown if destroyed)
Terms and licenses: Academic/Nonprofit Terms; Industry Terms: Not Available to Industry
Depositor comments: Please visit https://www.biorxiv.org/content/10.1101/553206v2 for bioRxiv preprint.
How to cite: JB28 was a gift from Sean Munro (Addgene plasmid # 128900 ; http://n2t.net/addgene:128900 ; RRID:Addgene_128900)
